>Addgene plasmid #208981 | pDONR221-kcnk1a | addgene full sequence | sequence record 413243 | Addgene NGS Result
GGCGTATGTTTTATATCTTATCTTCGGGGCTTTAGTGTTTTCCGCGGTGGAGCTGCCGTATGAAGAGCAG
CTTCGACAGGAGCTTCGGACAGTGAAACAGCAATTTCTGGAGGACAATGAATGTCTGTCTAATGACAGAC
TGGAAGAGTTTCTGATCAAAGCGTTAGAAGCGAGTAATTACGGTGTGTCGGTTCTTAATAATGCCTCCAG
TAACTGGAACTGGGATTTCACTTCAGCGTTGTTCTTCGCCAGCACTGTGCTTTCCACGACAGGATATGGG
CACACTGTCCCTCTATCAGATGGAGGTAAGGCCTTCTGCATCATTTACTCAGTGGTGGGAATACCGTTCA
CCCTGCTGTTCCTGACGGCGGTGGTCCAGAGGATCATGGAGTTCAGCACTCGCAGGCCCATAGAGTTCCT
GCACCGGCGATGGGGCACCTCCAAACCTCTGCTGGCTGCCATGCACGCCACACTACTGGCCATTATAACT
GTCTCCTGCTTCTTCCTCATACCTGCCATCATCTTCTCTGTGCTGGAGGAGGAGTGGAACTTCCTGGAGT
CCTTCTATTTCTGCTTTATCTCTCTTAGTACCATTGGCTTAGGGGACTATGTGCCAGGAGAGGGTTACCA
TCAGAGGTTCAGAGAACTTTATAAACTGGGCATTACTTTCTACCTGATATTGGGCTTGATCGCTATGTTG
GTGGTTCTGGAAACCTTCTGTGAGCTTCAGCAGCTGAAGAAGCTTAGGAAAATGTTCTACCTGAGGAAAC
AAAAAACGGAGGACCAGCTAAACATCGTAGATCACGATCACCTCTCTTTTGCCTCTGTGTCCGACCAGGC
AGCCTCATTCAGAGAGGATAAGACTGAACTGTTTCCTGATGATATTGTGTCCGGCTCACCTACTGCTACC
TCTAATGGATCACTGGAGCGATGAGACCCAGCTTTCTTGTACAAAGTTGGCATTATAAGAAAGCATTGCT
TATCAATTTGTTGCAACGAACAGGTCACTATCAGTCAAAATAAAATCATTATTTGCCATCCAGCTGATAT
CCCCTATAGTGAGTCGTATTACATGGTCATAGCTGTTTCCTGGCAGCTCTGGCCCGTGTCTCAAAATCTC
TGATGTTACATTGCACAAGATAAAAATATATCATCATGAACAATAAAACTGTCTGCTTACATAAACAGTA
ATACAAGGGGTGTTATGAGCCATATTCAACGGGAAACGTCGAGGCCGCGATTAAATTCCAACATGGATGC
TGATTTATATGGGTATAAATGGGCTCGCGATAATGTCGGGCAATCAGGTGCGACAATCTATCGCTTGTAT
GGGAAGCCCGATGCGCCAGAGTTGTTTCTGAAACATGGCAAAGGTAGCGTTGCCAATGATGTTACAGATG
AGATGGTCAGACTAAACTGGCTGACGGAATTTATGCCTCTTCCGACCATCAAGCATTTTATCCGTACTCC
TGATGATGCATGGTTACTCACCACTGCGATCCCCGGAAAAACAGCATTCCAGGTATTAGAAGAATATCCT
GATTCAGGTGAAAATATTGTTGATGCGCTGGCAGTGTTCCTGCGCCGGTTGCATTCGATTCCTGTTTGTA
ATTGTCCTTTTAACAGCGATCGCGTATTTCGTCTCGCTCAGGCGCAATCACGAATGAATAACGGTTTGGT
TGATGCGAGTGATTTTGATGACGAGCGTAATGGCTGGCCTGTTGAACAAGTCTGGAAAGAAATGCATAAA
CTTTTGCCATTCTCACCGGATTCAGTCGTCACTCATGGTGATTTCTCACTTGATAACCTTATTTTTGACG
AGGGGAAATTAATAGGTTGTATTGATGTTGGACGAGTCGGAATCGCAGACCGATACCAGGATCTTGCCAT
CCTATGGAACTGCCTCGGTGAGTTTTCTCCTTCATTACAGAAACGGCTTTTTCAAAAATATGGTATTGAT
AATCCTGATATGAATAAATTGCAGTTTCATTTGATGCTCGATGAGTTTTTCTAATCAGAATTGGTTAATT
GGTTGTAACACTGGCAGAGCATTACGCTGACTTGACGGGACGGCGCAAGCTCATGACCAAAATCCCTTAA
CGTGAGTTACGCGTCGTTCCACTGAGCGTCAGACCCCGTAGAAAAGATCAAAGGATCTTCTTGAGATCCT
TTTTTTCTGCGCGTAATCTGCTGCTTGCAAACAAAAAAACCACCGCTACCAGCGGTGGTTTGTTTGCCGG
ATCAAGAGCTACCAACTCTTTTTCCGAAGGTAACTGGCTTCAGCAGAGCGCAGATACCAAATACTGTTCT
TCTAGTGTAGCCGTAGTTAGGCCACCACTTCAAGAACTCTGTAGCACCGCCTACATACCTCGCTCTGCTA
ATCCTGTTACCAGTGGCTGCTGCCAGTGGCGATAAGTCGTGTCTTACCGGGTTGGACTCAAGACGATAGT
TACCGGATAAGGCGCAGCGGTCGGGCTGAACGGGGGGTTCGTGCACACAGCCCAGCTTGGAGCGAACGAC
CTACACCGAACTGAGATACCTACAGCGTGAGCTATGAGAAAGCGCCACGCTTCCCGAAGGGAGAAAGGCG
GACAGGTATCCGGTAAGCGGCAGGGTCGGAACAGGAGAGCGCACGAGGGAGCTTCCAGGGGGAAACGCCT
GGTATCTTTATAGTCCTGTCGGGTTTCGCCACCTCTGACTTGAGCGTCGATTTTTGTGATGCTCGTCAGG
GGGGCGGAGCCTATGGAAAAACGCCAGCAACGCGGCCTTTTTACGGTTCCTGGCCTTTTGCTGGCCTTTT
GCTCACATGTTCTTTCCTGCGTTATCCCCTGATTCTGTGGATAACCGTATTACCGCCTTTGAGTGAGCTG
ATACCGCTCGCCGCAGCCGAACGACCGAGCGCAGCGAGTCAGTGAGCGAGGAAGCGGAAGAGCGCCCAAT
ACGCAAACCGCCTCTCCCCGCGCGTTGGCCGATTCATTAATGCAGCTGGCACGACAGGTTTCCCGACTGG
AAAGCGGGCAGTGAGCGCAACGCAATTAATACGCGTACCGCTAGCCAGGAAGAGTTTGTAGAAACGCAAA
AAGGCCATCCGTCAGGATGGCCTTCTGCTTAGTTTGATGCCTGGCAGTTTATGGCGGGCGTCCTGCCCGC
CACCCTCCGGGCCGTTGCTTCACAACGTTCAAATCCGCTCCCGGCGGATTTGTCCTACTCAGGAGAGCGT
TCACCGACAAACAACAGATAAAACGAAAGGCCCAGTCTTCCGACTGAGCCTTTCGTTTTATTTGATGCCT
GGCAGTTCCCTACTCTCGCGTTAACGCTAGCATGGATGTTTTCCCAGTCACGACGTTGTAAAACGACGGC
CAGTCTTAAGCTCGGGCCCCAAATAATGATTTTATTTTGACTGATAGTGACCTGTTCGTTGCAACAAATT
GATGAGCAATGCTTTTTTATAATGCCAACTTTGTACAAAAAAGCAGGCTTCACCATGCTTCAGTGTCTGT
CGGGAAGTTCGTGTATGCGTGTCATTGACGGTTACAAGTCTACGTGGTATTTCTTAGTTCTGGTGCT
Features (pLannotate 1.2.2; 10 found; start..end, strand, type, name):
    936..1035    -  protein_bind   attL2: mutant version of attL; recombination site for the Gateway® LR reaction LR Clonase™
   1053..1071    -  promoter       T7 promoter: promoter for bacteriophage T7 RNA polymerase
   1205..2014    +  CDS            KanR: aminoglycoside phosphotransferase; aph(3')-Ia; confers resistance to kanamycin in bacteria or G418 (Geneticin®) in eukaryotes
   2161..2749    +  rep_origin     ori: high-copy-number ColE1/pMB1/pBR322/pUC origin of replication
   2932..3024    +  CDS            lacI (fragment): lac repressor; lacI; The lac repressor binds to the lac operator to inhibit transcription in E. coli. This inhibition can be relieved by adding lactose or isopropyl-β-D-thiogalactopyranoside (IPTG).
   3079..3106    -  terminator     rrnB T2 terminator: transcription terminator T2 from the E. coli rrnB gene
   3238..3281    +  terminator     rrnB T1 terminator: Escherichia coli rrnB; transcription terminator T1 from the E. coli rrnB gene
   3328..3364    -  CDS            lacZα (fragment): LacZα fragment of β-galactosidase; lacZ fragment
   3380..3479    +  protein_bind   attL1: mutant version of attL; recombination site for the Gateway® LR reaction LR Clonase™
   3485..901     +  CDS            Kcnk1 (across the origin): KCNK1_MOUSE - Experimental evidence at protein level: Swiss-Prot protein existence level 1. Ion channel that contributes to passive transmembrane potassium transport and to the regulation of the resting membrane potential in brain astrocytes, but also in kidney and in other tissues (PubMed:16847696, PubMed:22431633, PubMed:24368895). Forms dimeric channels through which potassium ions pass in accordance with their electrochemical gradient. The channel is selective for K(+) ions at physiological potassium concentrations and at neutral pH, but becomes permeable to Na(+) at subphysiological K(+)
