[The description below was written by a language model from this plasmid's Addgene catalogue record and pLannotate feature annotations shown in this document.]
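Description:
pDONR221-kcnk1a is a Gateway entry clone built on the Invitrogen pDONR221 backbone (spelled "pDORN221" in the record), carrying a 1,017 bp zebrafish (Danio rerio) kcnk1a insert in a plasmid of roughly 3.57 kb. kcnk1a encodes a two-pore domain potassium channel. The automated annotation labels the insert by its similarity to mouse Kcnk1, a channel that mediates passive transmembrane potassium transport and helps set the resting membrane potential, but the catalogue entry identifies the species as zebrafish. The plasmid is a bacterial cloning vector, maintained in E. coli through a high-copy ColE1/pUC-type origin and selected with kanamycin via the aph(3')-Ia KanR gene.

The insert is flanked by attL1 and attL2 sites, the product of a BP recombination, so it could also be transferred into attR-containing destination vectors by an LR reaction. In the sequenced record, the coding sequence runs on the forward strand from just after attL1, across the numbering origin, to just before attL2. A T7 promoter lies immediately beyond attL2 on the opposite strand, pointing back into the insert. Transcription by T7 RNA polymerase would therefore read the insert in the antisense direction, which fits the stated purpose of riboprobe generation. rrnB T1 and T2 terminators upstream of attL1 insulate the cloning site from read-through transcription, and the short lacI and lacZα fragments are backbone remnants with no functional role. M13 forward and reverse primer sites are listed for sequencing the insert. The associated publication concerns the evolution and embryonic expression of two-pore domain potassium channel genes in zebrafish, suggesting use of the probe to detect kcnk1a transcripts in embryos.
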