Addgene plasmid #208981: pDONR221-kcnk1a
Purpose: Riboprobe generation
Depositing lab: GuangJun Zhang. Depositing organization: Purdue University. Publication: Evolution of two-pore domain potassium channels and their gene expression in zebrafish embryos. Park SJ, Silic MR, Staab PL, Chen J, Zackschewski EL, Zhang G. Dev Dyn. 2024 Jan 25. doi: 10.1002/dvdy.690. PubMed 38270285.
Backbone
  Vector backbone: pDORN221
  Backbone manufacturer: Invitrogen
  Backbone size w/o insert (bp): 2551
  Total vector size (bp): 3568
  Vector type: Cloning
Growth in bacteria
  Bacterial resistance: Kanamycin, 50 μg/mL
  Growth temperature: 37°C
  Growth strain: DH5alpha
  Copy number: Unknown
Gene/Insert
  Gene/Insert name: kcnk1a (alt names: kcnk1; im:7150627; zgc:165664)
  Species: D. rerio (zebrafish)
  Insert size (bp): 1017
  GenBank ID: XM_021466317.1
  Entrez Gene: kcnk1a (a.k.a. im:7150627, kcnk1, zgc:165664)
  Promoter: T7
  Cloning method: Gateway Cloning
  Sequencing primers: 5′ M13F; 3′ M13R
Terms and licenses: Academic/Nonprofit Terms; Industry Terms: Not Available to Industry
How to cite: pDONR221-kcnk1a was a gift from GuangJun Zhang (Addgene plasmid # 208981 ; http://n2t.net/addgene:208981 ; RRID:Addgene_208981)
